Addgene plasmid #47718: MSP5-bio
Purpose: Expresses enzymatically monobiotinylated full-length MSP5 ectodomain with no N-linked glycans upon cotransfection with BirA in mammalian cells. Contains a C-terminal rat Cd4 d3+4 tag.
Depositing lab: Gavin Wright. Publication: A library of functional recombinant cell surface and secreted Plasmodium falciparum merozoite proteins. Crosnier C, Wanaguru M, McDade B, Osier FH, Marsh K, Rayner JC, Wright GJ. Mol Cell Proteomics. 2013 Sep 16. 10.1074/mcp.O113.028357 PubMed 24043421.
Backbone
  Vector backbone: pTT3
  Backbone manufacturer: Yves Durocher, NRC
  Backbone size w/o insert (bp): 6633
  Total vector size (bp): 7323
  Vector type: Mammalian Expression
Growth in bacteria
  Bacterial resistance: Ampicillin, 100 μg/mL
  Growth temperature: 37°C
  Growth strain: DH5alpha
  Copy number: High Copy
Gene/Insert
  Gene/Insert name: Codon-optimised MSP5
  Species: Synthetic; Plasmodium falciparum
  Insert size (bp): 690
  Mutation: Exogenous signal peptide of mouse origin, changed Serine80, Serine99, Serine123 and Threonine194 to Alanine residues
  Promoter: CMV
  Tag / fusion protein: rat Cd4 d3+4 (C terminal on backbone); enzymatic biotinylation sequence (C terminal on backbone)
  Cloning method: Restriction Enzyme; 5′ cloning site NotI (not destroyed); 3′ cloning site AscI (not destroyed)
  Sequencing primers: 5′ CMV-fwd
Resource information
  A portion of this plasmid was derived from a plasmid made by: pTT3 was obtained under an MTA from Yves Durocher, National Research Council of Canada- Biotechnology Research Institute
Terms and licenses: Academic/Nonprofit Terms; Industry Terms: Not Available to Industry
How to cite: MSP5-bio was a gift from Gavin Wright (Addgene plasmid # 47718 ; http://n2t.net/addgene:47718 ; RRID:Addgene_47718)
