[The description below was written by a language model from this plasmid's Addgene catalogue record and pLannotate feature annotations shown in this document.]
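Description:
MSP5-bio is a 7,323 bp mammalian expression plasmid built on the pTT3 backbone, designed for transient production of a soluble, secreted form of the Plasmodium falciparum merozoite surface protein MSP5. In bacteria it is maintained through a high-copy ColE1/pUC-type origin and selected with ampicillin via the β-lactamase gene. The backbone also carries an Epstein-Barr virus oriP fragment, which supports episomal retention in mammalian cells that supply EBNA1. Short lac regulatory remnants and tiny hits annotated as tet promoter, bla(M) and CopGFP fragments appear to be backbone leftovers or chance matches rather than functional parts.

The expression cassette is driven by the human CMV immediate early enhancer and promoter. These are followed by adenovirus-derived leader and splice elements and a chimeric intron fragment that aid transcript processing, and the cassette ends in a rabbit β-globin polyadenylation signal. The 690 bp insert, cloned between retained NotI and AscI sites, is a synthetic codon-optimised sequence encoding the full-length MSP5 ectodomain. An exogenous mouse signal peptide, annotated as an immunoglobulin heavy chain signal sequence, directs secretion. Serine 80, serine 99, serine 123 and threonine 194 are changed to alanine so that the protein carries no N-linked glycans when made in mammalian cells.

At the C terminus, the backbone contributes rat Cd4 domains 3 and 4 followed by an enzymatic biotinylation sequence; the latter is recorded in the catalogue fields but not annotated in the feature table. Cotransfection with a BirA-expressing plasmid yields ectodomain monobiotinylated at this site. The construct belongs to a library of functional recombinant merozoite cell surface and secreted proteins.
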