Features (pLannotate 1.2.2; 19 found; start..end, strand, type, name):
    154..533     +  enhancer       CMV enhancer: human cytomegalovirus immediate early enhancer
    535..734     +  promoter       CMV promoter: human cytomegalovirus (CMV) immediate early promoter
    802..840     +  misc_feature   Ad SA (fragment): adenovirus major late transcript splice acceptor (Friedrich and Soriano, 1991)
    873..1082    -  CDS            PTP (fragment): TERM_ADE02 - Experimental evidence at protein level: Swiss-Prot protein existence level 1. Protein covalently bound to the viral DNA that acts as a primer for viral genomic replication by DNA strand displacement. Assembles on the viral origin of replication in an initiation complex with viral polymerase, DBP, host NFIA and host POU2F1/OCT1. During initiation, the polymerase covalently couples the first dCTP with Ser- 580 of pTP. The terminal protein stimulates the template activity over 20 fold compared to protein-free templates. Neo-synthesized viral genomes are linked to two preterminal prot
   1113..1202    +  intron         chimeric intron (fragment): chimera between introns from adenovirus and immunoglobulin heavy chain genes
   1221..1267    +  CDS            IgH signal sequence (fragment): signal sequence from the mouse immunoglobulin heavy chain variable region
   1916..1935    +  CDS            CopGFP (fragment): green fluorescent protein 2 from Pontellina plumata, also known as ppluGFP2 (Shagin et al., 2004)
   2037..2597    +  CDS            Cd4 (fragment): CD4_RAT - Experimental evidence at protein level: Swiss-Prot protein existence level 1. Integral membrane glycoprotein that plays an essential role in the immune response and serves multiple functions in responses against both external and internal offenses. In T-cells, functions primarily as a coreceptor for MHC class II molecule:peptide complex. The antigens presented by class II peptides are derived from extracellular proteins while class I peptides are derived from cytosolic proteins. Interacts simultaneously with the T-cell receptor (TCR) and the MHC class II presented by antigen presenti
   2703..2758    +  polyA_signal   β-globin poly(A) signal: rabbit β-globin polyadenylation signal (Gil and Proudfoot, 1987)
   3272..4953    -  rep_origin     oriP (fragment): Epstein-Barr virus oriP replication origin (Yates et al., 2000)
   5080..5184    +  promoter       AmpR promoter: bla
   5185..6045    +  CDS            AmpR: β-lactamase; bla; confers resistance to ampicillin, carbenicillin, and related antibiotics
   6216..6804    +  rep_origin     ori: high-copy-number ColE1/pMB1/pBR322/pUC origin of replication
   6987..7079    +  CDS            lacI (fragment): lac repressor; lacI; The lac repressor binds to the lac operator to inhibit transcription in E. coli. This inhibition can be relieved by adding lactose or isopropyl-β-D-thiogalactopyranoside (IPTG).
   7092..7113    +  protein_bind   CAP binding site: CAP binding activates transcription in the presence of cAMP. E. coli catabolite activator protein
   7128..7158    +  promoter       lac promoter: promoter for the E. coli lac operon
   7166..7182    +  protein_bind   lac operator: The lac repressor binds to the lac operator to inhibit transcription in E. coli. This inhibition can be relieved by adding lactose or isopropyl-β-D-thiogalactopyranoside (IPTG). lac repressor encoded by lacI
   7252..7268    +  promoter       tet promoter (fragment): E. coli promoter for tetracycline efflux protein gene
   7278..7303    -  CDS            bla(M) (fragment): β-lactamase lacking the signal sequence; bla(M); allows cytosolic expression of β-lactamase
>Addgene plasmid #47718 | MSP5-bio | depositor full sequence | sequence record 68457 | MSP5-bio sequence 7323 bps
AGATCTATACATTGAATCAATATTGGCAATTAGCCATATTAGTCATTGGTTATATAGCATAAATCAATAT
TGGCTATTGGCCATTGCATACGTTGTATCTATATCATAATATGTACATTTATATTGGCTCATGTCCAATA
TGACCGCCATGTTGACATTGATTATTGACTAGTTATTAATAGTAATCAATTACGGGGTCATTAGTTCATA
GCCCATATATGGAGTTCCGCGTTACATAACTTACGGTAAATGGCCCGCCTGGCTGACCGCCCAACGACCC
CCGCCCATTGACGTCAATAATGACGTATGTTCCCATAGTAACGCCAATAGGGACTTTCCATTGACGTCAA
TGGGTGGAGTATTTACGGTAAACTGCCCACTTGGCAGTACATCAAGTGTATCATATGCCAAGTCCGCCCC
CTATTGACGTCAATGACGGTAAATGGCCCGCCTGGCATTATGCCCAGTACATGACCTTACGGGACTTTCC
TACTTGGCAGTACATCTACGTATTAGTCATCGCTATTACCATGGTGATGCGGTTTTGGCAGTACACCAAT
GGGCGTGGATAGCGGTTTGACTCACGGGGATTTCCAAGTCTCCACCCCATTGACGTCAATGGGAGTTTGT
TTTGGCACCAAAATCAACGGGACTTTCCAAAATGTCGTAATAACCCCGCCCCGTTGACGCAAATGGGCGG
TAGGCGTGTACGGTGGGAGGTCTATATAAGCAGAGCTCGTTTAGTGAACCGTCAGATCCTCACTCTCTTC
CGCATCGCTGTCTGCGAGGGCCAGCTGTTGGGCTCGCGGTTGAGGACAAACTCTTCGCGGTCTTTCCAGT
ACTCTTGGATCGGAAACCCGTCGGCCTCCGAACGGTACTCCGCCACCGAGGGACCTGAGCGAGTCCGCAT
CGACCGGATCGGAAAACCTCTCGAGAAAGGCGTCTAACCAGTCACAGTCGCAAGGTAGGCTGAGCACCGT
GGCGGGCGGCAGCGGGTGGCGGTCGGGGTTGTTTCTGGCGGAGGTGCTGCTGATGATGTAATTAAAGTAG
GCGGTCTTGAGACGGCGGATGGTCGAGGTGAGGTGTGGCAGGCTTGAGATCCAGCTGTTGGGGTGAGTAC
TCCCTCTCAAAAGCGGGCATTACTTCTGCGCTAAGATTGTCAGTTTCCAAAAACGAGGAGGATTTGATAT
TCACCTGGCCCGATCTGGCCATACACTTGAGTGACAATGACATCCACTTTGCCTTTCTCTCCACAGGTGT
CCACTCCCAGGTCCAAGTTTGCCACCATGGAGTTTCAGACCCAGGTACTCATGTCCCTGCTGCTCTGCAT
GTCTGGTGCGGCCGCCAACAACAAGAACGAGAACTTCCTGGTCGTGCGGCGGCTGATGAACGATGAGAAG
GGCGAGGGCGGCTTCACCAGCAAGAACAAAGAGAACGGCAACAACAACCGGAACAACGAGAATGAGCTGA
AAGAGGAAGGCAGCCTGCCCACCAAGATGAACGAGAAGAACAGCAACAGCGCCGACAAGCAGCCCAACGA
CATCAGCCACGACGAGAGCAAGAGCAACTCCAACAACGCCCAGAACATCCAGAAAGAGCCCGAGGAAAAA
GAGAACAGCAATCCCAACCTGGACAGCAGCGAGAATAGCGCCGAGAGCGCCACCAGAAGCGTGGACATCA
GCGAGCACAATAGCAACAATCCTGAGACAAAAGAGGAAAACGGCGAGGAACCACTGGACCTGGAAATCAA
CGAGAACGCCGAGATCGGCCAGGAACCCCCCAACCGGCTGCACTTCGACAACGTGGACGACGAGGTGCCA
CACTACAGCGCCCTGCGGTACAACAAGGTGGAGAAGAACGTGGCCGATGAGATGCTGCTGTACAACATGA
TGAGCGACCAGAACCGGAAGTCCTGCGCCATCAACAACGGCGGCTGCAGCGACGACCAGATCTGCATCAA
CATCAACAACATCGGCGTGAAGTGCATCTGCAAGGACGGCTATCTGCTGGGCACCAAGTGCATCATCCTG
AACTCTGGCGCGCCGTCGACCTCCATCACGGCCTATAAGAGTGAGGGGGAGTCAGCGGAGTTCTCCTTCC
CACTCAACCTTGGAGAGGAAAGCCTGCAGGGAGAGTTGAGATGGAAGGCAGAGAAGGCTCCTTCTTCCCA
GTCCTGGATCACCTTCTCCCTAAAGAACCAAAAGGTGTCTGTGCAGAAGTCTACTAGCAACCCCAAGTTC
CAGCTGTCCGAAACGCTCCCACTCACCCTTCAGATACCCCAGGTCTCCCTTCAGTTTGCTGGTTCTGGCA
ACCTGACCCTGACTCTGGACAGAGGGATACTGTATCAGGAAGTGAACCTGGTGGTGATGAAAGTGACTCA
GCCCGACAGCAACACTTTGACCTGTGAGGTGATGGGACCCACCTCACCCAAGATGAGACTGATCTTGAAG
CAGGAGAATCAGGAGGCCAGGGTCTCCAGGCAGGAGAAAGTGATTCAAGTGCAGGCCCCTGAAGCAGGGG
TGTGGCAATGTCTACTGAGTGAAGGTGAAGAGGTCAAGATGGACTCCAAGATCCAGGTTTTATCCAAAGG
GTTGAATTCCGGATCACTGCATCATATTCTGGATGCACAGAAAATGGTGTGGAATCATCGTTAAGTCTAG
ACACGTGATTAATTAAGGATCCCCCGACCTCGACCTCTGGCTAATAAAGGAAATTTATTTTCATTGCAAT
AGTGTGTTGGAATTTTTTGTGTCTCTCACTCGGAAGGACATATGGGAGGGCAAATCATTTGGTCGAGATC
CCTCGGAGATCTCTAGCTAGAGGATCGATCCCCGCCCCGGACGAACTAAACCTGACTACGACATCTCTGC
CCCTTCTTCGCGGGGCAGTGCATGTAATCCCTTCAGTTGGTTGGTACAACTTGCCAACTGGGCCCTGTTC
CACATGTGACACGGGGGGGGACCAAACACAAAGGGGTTCTCTGACTGTAGTTGACATCCTTATAAATGGA
TGTGCACATTTGCCAACACTGAGTGGCTTTCATCCTGGAGCAGACTTTGCAGTCTGTGGACTGCAACACA
ACATTGCCTTTATGTGTAACTCTTGGCTGAAGCTCTTACACCAATGCTGGGGGACATGTACCTCCCAGGG
GCCCAGGAAGACTACGGGAGGCTACACCAACGTCAATCAGAGGGGCCTGTGTAGCTACCGATAAGCGGAC
CCTCAAGAGGGCATTAGCAATAGTGTTTATAAGGCCCCCTTGTTAACCCTAAACGGGTAGCATATGCTTC
CCGGGTAGTAGTATATACTATCCAGACTAACCCTAATTCAATAGCATATGTTACCCAACGGGAAGCATAT
GCTATCGAATTAGGGTTAGTAAAAGGGTCCTAAGGAACAGCGATATCTCCCACCCCATGAGCTGTCACGG
TTTTATTTACATGGGGTCAGGATTCCACGAGGGTAGTGAACCATTTTAGTCACAAGGGCAGTGGCTGAAG
ATCAAGGAGCGGGCAGTGAACTCTCCTGAATCTTCGCCTGCTTCTTCATTCTCCTTCGTTTAGCTAATAG
AATAACTGCTGAGTTGTGAACAGTAAGGTGTATGTGAGGTGCTCGAAAACAAGGTTTCAGGTGACGCCCC
CAGAATAAAATTTGGACGGGGGGTTCAGTGGTGGCATTGTGCTATGACACCAATATAACCCTCACAAACC
CCTTGGGCAATAAATACTAGTGTAGGAATGAAACATTCTGAATATCTTTAACAATAGAAATCCATGGGGT
GGGGACAAGCCGTAAAGACTGGATGTCCATCTCACACGAATTTATGGCTATGGGCAACACATAATCCTAG
TGCAATATGATACTGGGGTTATTAAGATGTGTCCCAGGCAGGGACCAAGACAGGTGAACCATGTTGTTAC
ACTCTATTTGTAACAAGGGGAAAGAGAGTGGACGCCGACAGCAGCGGACTCCACTGGTTGTCTCTAACAC
CCCCGAAAATTAAACGGGGCTCCACGCCAATGGGGCCCATAAACAAAGACAAGTGGCCACTCTTTTTTTT
GAAATTGTGGAGTGGGGGCACGCGTCAGCCCCCACACGCCGCCCTGCGGTTTTGGACTGTAAAATAAGGG
TGTAATAACTTGGCTGATTGTAACCCCGCTAACCACTGCGGTCAAACCACTTGCCCACAAAACCACTAAT
GGCACCCCGGGGAATACCTGCATAAGTAGGTGGGCGGGCCAAGATAGGGGCGCGATTGCTGCGATCTGGA
GGACAAATTACACACACTTGCGCCTGAGCGCCAAGCACAGGGTTGTTGGTCCTCATATTCACGAGGTCGC
TGAGAGCACGGTGGGCTAATGTTGCCATGGGTAGCATATACTACCCAAATATCTGGATAGCATATGCTAT
CCTAATCTATATCTGGGTAGCATAGGCTATCCTAATCTATATCTGGGTAGCATATGCTATCCTAATCTAT
ATCTGGGTAGTATATGCTATCCTAATTTATATCTGGGTAGCATAGGCTATCCTAATCTATATCTGGGTAG
CATATGCTATCCTAATCTATATCTGGGTAGTATATGCTATCCTAATCTGTATCCGGGTAGCATATGCTAT
CCTAATAGAGATTAGGGTAGTATATGCTATCCTAATTTATATCTGGGTAGCATATACTACCCAAATATCT
GGATAGCATATGCTATCCTAATCTATATCTGGGTAGCATATGCTATCCTAATCTATATCTGGGTAGCATA
GGCTATCCTAATCTATATCTGGGTAGCATATGCTATCCTAATCTATATCTGGGTAGTATATGCTATCCTA
ATTTATATCTGGGTAGCATAGGCTATCCTAATCTATATCTGGGTAGCATATGCTATCCTAATCTATATCT
GGGTAGTATATGCTATCCTAATCTGTATCCGGGTAGCATATGCTATCCTCATGATAAGCTGTCAAACATG
AGAATTTTCTTGAAGACGAAAGGGCCTCGTGATACGCCTATTTTTATAGGTTAATGTCATGATAATAATG
GTTTCTTAGACGTCAGGTGGCACTTTTCGGGGAAATGTGCGCGGAACCCCTATTTGTTTATTTTTCTAAA
TACATTCAAATATGTATCCGCTCATGAGACAATAACCCTGATAAATGCTTCAATAATATTGAAAAAGGAA
GAGTATGAGTATTCAACATTTCCGTGTCGCCCTTATTCCCTTTTTTGCGGCATTTTGCCTTCCTGTTTTT
GCTCACCCAGAAACGCTGGTGAAAGTAAAAGATGCTGAAGATCAGTTGGGTGCACGAGTGGGTTACATCG
AACTGGATCTCAACAGCGGTAAGATCCTTGAGAGTTTTCGCCCCGAAGAACGTTTTCCAATGATGAGCAC
TTTTAAAGTTCTGCTATGTGGCGCGGTATTATCCCGTGTTGACGCCGGGCAAGAGCAACTCGGTCGCCGC
ATACACTATTCTCAGAATGACTTGGTTGAGTACTCACCAGTCACAGAAAAGCATCTTACGGATGGCATGA
CAGTAAGAGAATTATGCAGTGCTGCCATAACCATGAGTGATAACACTGCGGCCAACTTACTTCTGACAAC
GATCGGAGGACCGAAGGAGCTAACCGCTTTTTTGCACAACATGGGGGATCATGTAACTCGCCTTGATCGT
TGGGAACCGGAGCTGAATGAAGCCATACCAAACGACGAGCGTGACACCACGATGCCTGCAGCAATGGCAA
CAACGTTGCGCAAACTATTAACTGGCGAACTACTTACTCTAGCTTCCCGGCAACAATTAATAGACTGGAT
GGAGGCGGATAAAGTTGCAGGACCACTTCTGCGCTCGGCCCTTCCGGCTGGCTGGTTTATTGCTGATAAA
TCTGGAGCCGGTGAGCGTGGGTCTCGCGGTATCATTGCAGCACTGGGGCCAGATGGTAAGCCCTCCCGTA
TCGTAGTTATCTACACGACGGGGAGTCAGGCAACTATGGATGAACGAAATAGACAGATCGCTGAGATAGG
TGCCTCACTGATTAAGCATTGGTAACTGTCAGACCAAGTTTACTCATATATACTTTAGATTGATTTAAAA
CTTCATTTTTAATTTAAAAGGATCTAGGTGAAGATCCTTTTTGATAATCTCATGACCAAAATCCCTTAAC
GTGAGTTTTCGTTCCACTGAGCGTCAGACCCCGTAGAAAAGATCAAAGGATCTTCTTGAGATCCTTTTTT
TCTGCGCGTAATCTGCTGCTTGCAAACAAAAAAACCACCGCTACCAGCGGTGGTTTGTTTGCCGGATCAA
GAGCTACCAACTCTTTTTCCGAAGGTAACTGGCTTCAGCAGAGCGCAGATACCAAATACTGTTCTTCTAG
TGTAGCCGTAGTTAGGCCACCACTTCAAGAACTCTGTAGCACCGCCTACATACCTCGCTCTGCTAATCCT
GTTACCAGTGGCTGCTGCCAGTGGCGATAAGTCGTGTCTTACCGGGTTGGACTCAAGACGATAGTTACCG
GATAAGGCGCAGCGGTCGGGCTGAACGGGGGGTTCGTGCACACAGCCCAGCTTGGAGCGAACGACCTACA
CCGAACTGAGATACCTACAGCGTGAGCTATGAGAAAGCGCCACGCTTCCCGAAGGGAGAAAGGCGGACAG
GTATCCGGTAAGCGGCAGGGTCGGAACAGGAGAGCGCACGAGGGAGCTTCCAGGGGGAAACGCCTGGTAT
CTTTATAGTCCTGTCGGGTTTCGCCACCTCTGACTTGAGCGTCGATTTTTGTGATGCTCGTCAGGGGGGC
GGAGCCTATGGAAAAACGCCAGCAACGCGGCCTTTTTACGGTTCCTGGCCTTTTGCTGGCCTTTTGCTCA
CATGTTCTTTCCTGCGTTATCCCCTGATTCTGTGGATAACCGTATTACCGCCTTTGAGTGAGCTGATACC
GCTCGCCGCAGCCGAACGACCGAGCGCAGCGAGTCAGTGAGCGAGGAAGCGGAAGAGCGCCCAATACGCA
AACCGCCTCTCCCCGCGCGTTGGCCGATTCATTAATGCAGCTGGCACGACAGGTTTCCCGACTGGAAAGC
GGGCAGTGAGCGCAACGCAATTAATGTGAGTTAGCTCACTCATTAGGCACCCCAGGCTTTACACTTTATG
CTTCCGGCTCGTATGTTGTGTGGAATTGTGAGCGGATAACAATTTCACACAGGAAACAGCTATGACCATG
ATTACGCCAAGCTCTAGCTAGAGGTCGACCAATTCTCATGTTTGACAGCTTATCATCGCAGATCCGGGCA
ACGTTGTTGCCATTGCTGCAGGCGCAGAACTGGTAGGTATGGA
