>Addgene plasmid #47718 | MSP5-bio | addgene partial sequence | sequence record 71102 | CMV-F 5'-CGCAAATGGGCGGTAGGCGTG-3'
TGAACCGTCAGATCCTCACTCTCTTCCGCATCGCTGTCTGCGAGGGCCAGCTGTTGGGCTCGCGGTTGAG
GACAAACTCTTCGCGGTCTTTCCAGTACTCTTGGATCGGAAACCCGTCGGCCTCCGAACGGTACTCCGCC
ACCGAGGGACCTGAGCGAGTCCGCATCGACCGGATCGGAAAACCTCTCGAGAAAGGCGTCTAACCAGTCA
CAGTCGCAAGGTAGGCTGAGCACCGTGGCGGGCGGCAGCGGGTGGCGGTCGGGGTTGTTTCTGGCGGAGG
TGCTGCTGATGATGTAATTAAAGTAGGCGGTCTTGAGACGGCGGATGGTCGAGGTGAGGTGTGGCAGGCT
TGAGATCCAGCTGTTGGGGTGAGTACTCCCTCTCAAAAGCGGGCATTACTTCTGCGCTAAGATTGTCAGT
TTCCAAAAACGAGGAGGATTTGATATTCACCTGGCCCGATCTGGCCATACACTTGAGTGACAATGACATC
CACTTTGCCTTTCTCTCCACAGGTGTCCACTCCCAGGTCCAAGTTTGCCACCATGGAGTTTCAGACCCAG
GTACTCATGTCCCTGCTGCTCTGCATGTCTGGTGCGGCCGCCAACAACAAGAACGAGAACTTCCTGGTCG
TGCGGCGGCTGATGAACGATGAGAAGGGCGAGGGCGGCTTCACCAGCAAGAACAAAGAGAACGGCAACAA
CAACCGGAACAACGAGAATGAGCTGAAAGAGGAAGGCAGCCTGCCCACCAAGATGAACGAGAAGAACAGC
AACAGCGCCGACAAGCAGCCCAACGACATCAGCCACGACGAGAGCAAGAGCAACTCCAACAACGCCCAGA
ACATCCAGAAAGAGCCCGAGGAAAA
