>Addgene plasmid #47718 | MSP5-bio | addgene partial sequence | sequence record 71464 | EBVori-F 5'-CCACTCAGTGTTGGCAAATG-3'
AACCCCTTTGTGTTTGGTCCCCCCCCGTGTCACATGTGGAACAGGGCCCAGTTGGCAAGTTGTACCAACC
AACTGAAGGGATTACATGCACTGCCCCGCGAAGAAGGGGCAGAGATGTCGTAGTCAGGTTTAGTTCGTCC
GGGGCGGGGATCGATCCTCTAGCTAGAGATCTCCGAGGGATCTCGACCAAATGATTTGCCCTCCCATATG
TCCTTCCGAGTGAGAGACACAAAAAATTCCAACACACTATTGCAATGAAAATAAATTTCCTTTATTAGCC
AGAGGTCGAGGTCGGGGGATCCTTAATTAATCACGTGTCTAGACTTAACGATGATTCCACACCATTTTCT
GTGCATCCAGAATATGATGCAGTGATCCGGAATTCAACCCTTTGGATAAAACCTGGATCTTGGAGTCCAT
CTTGACCTCTTCACCTTCACTCAGTAGACATTGCCACACCCCTGCTTCAGGGGCCTGCACTTGAATCACT
TTCTCCTGCCTGGAGACCCTGGCCTCCTGATTCTCCTGCTTCAAGATCAGTCTCATCTTGGGTGAGGTGG
GTCCCATCACCTCACAGGTCAAAGTGTTGCTGTCGGGCTGAGTCACTTTCATCACCACCAGGTTCACTTC
CTGATACAGTATCCCTCTGTCCAGAGTCAGGGTCAGGTTGCCAGAACCAGCAAACTGAAGGGAGACCTGG
GGTATCTGAAGGGTGAGTGGGAGCGTTTCGGACAGCTGGAACTTGGGGTTGCTAGTAGACTTCTGCACAG
ACACCTTTTGGTTCTTTAGGGAGAAGGTGATCCAGGACTGGGAAGAA
