>Addgene plasmid #47718 | MSP5-bio | addgene partial sequence | sequence record 72080 | rCd4-R 5'-TCCCTGCAGGCTTTCCTCTCCAAGGTTGAG-3'
CCTCACTCTTATAGGCCGTGATGGAGGTCGACGGCGCGCCAGAGTTCAGGATGATGCACTTGGTGCCCAG
CAGATAGCCGTCCTTGCAGATGCACTTCACGCCGATGTTGTTGATGTTGATGCAGATCTGGTCGTCGCTG
CAGCCGCCGTTGTTGATGGCGCAGGACTTCCGGTTCTGGTCGCTCATCATGTTGTACAGCAGCATCTCAT
CGGCCACGTTCTTCTCCACCTTGTTGTACCGCAGGGCGCTGTAGTGTGGCACCTCGTCGTCCACGTTGTC
GAAGTGCAGCCGGTTGGGGGGTTCCTGGCCGATCTCGGCGTTCTCGTTGATTTCCAGGTCCAGTGGTTCC
TCGCCGTTTTCCTCTTTTGTCTCAGGATTGTTGCTATTGTGCTCGCTGATGTCCACGCTTCTGGTGGCGC
TCTCGGCGCTATTCTCGCTGCTGTCCAGGTTGGGATTGCTGTTCTCTTTTTCCTCGGGCTCTTTCTGGAT
GTTCTGGGCGTTGTTGGAGTTGCTCTTGCTCTCGTCGTGGCTGATGTCGTTGGGCTGCTTGTCGGCGCTG
TTGCTGTTCTTCTCGTTCATCTTGGTGGGCAGGCTGCCTTCCTCTTTCAGCTCATTCTCGTTGTTCCGGT
TGTTGTTGCCGTTCTCTTTGTTCTTGCTGGTGAAGCCGCCCTCGCCCTTCTCATCGTTCATCAGCCGCCG
CACGACCAGGAAGTTCTCGTTCTTGTTGTTGGCGGCCGCACCAGACATGCAGAGCAGCAGGGACATGAGT
ACCTGGGTCTGAAACTCCATGGTGGCAAACTTGGACCTGGGAGTGGACACCTGTGGAGAGAAAGGCAAAG
TGGATGTCATTGTCACTCAAGTGTATGGCCAGATCGGGCCAGGTGAATATCAAATCCTCCTCGTTTTTGG
AAACTGACAATCTTA
